>Addgene plasmid #212551 | pTwist-SARS-CoV-2 Spike-deltaC18 H245N (AAT) | addgene full sequence | sequence record 431568 | Addgene NGS Result
CATGTTTGTGTTCCTCGTTCTCCTGCCCCTCGTTTCTTCCCAATGCGTGAACCTCACAACTAGAACGCAG
CTCCCACCCGCTTACACGAACTCTTTTACTCGTGGAGTATACTATCCCGATAAAGTCTTTAGGTCCAGTG
TCCTTCATTCTACTCAAGACCTTTTCCTGCCATTCTTCTCAAATGTCACCTGGTTCCATGCTATCCACGT
TTCTGGCACCAACGGAACTAAACGATTTGATAATCCCGTCTTGCCATTTAACGATGGCGTATACTTTGCC
TCAACGGAGAAGTCCAACATTATCCGGGGATGGATATTTGGCACCACCCTGGACTCCAAGACACAGTCTC
TCCTCATTGTGAACAACGCCACCAATGTCGTCATCAAAGTCTGTGAATTTCAATTTTGTAACGATCCCTT
TCTCGGGGTTTATTATCATAAGAATAACAAGTCTTGGATGGAGTCAGAGTTCCGCGTTTACAGTTCCGCT
AACAACTGTACTTTTGAGTACGTTTCCCAACCATTTCTCATGGATCTTGAAGGGAAGCAAGGCAACTTCA
AGAATCTCCGCGAATTTGTGTTTAAGAATATAGACGGCTACTTCAAAATTTATAGCAAGCATACCCCGAT
AAATCTGGTTCGGGATCTCCCTCAAGGCTTCTCCGCGTTGGAACCCCTCGTGGACTTGCCGATTGGCATC
AACATCACCCGGTTCCAAACCCTTCTTGCCCTTAATCGAAGCTACCTCACGCCTGGCGACAGTAGTAGTG
GTTGGACAGCGGGCGCAGCAGCCTACTATGTGGGATATTTGCAACCACGCACCTTTCTTCTCAAATATAA
CGAAAACGGAACAATTACCGATGCCGTAGACTGTGCCCTCGATCCCCTGTCCGAAACTAAATGCACACTC
AAGTCCTTCACAGTTGAGAAAGGCATATACCAAACCAGTAACTTCCGCGTCCAACCCACCGAATCCATTG
TTCGATTCCCTAACATCACCAATTTGTGTCCTTTCGGTGAAGTATTTAATGCCACTCGATTTGCATCAGT
TTATGCCTGGAATCGCAAGCGAATATCAAATTGTGTTGCAGATTATAGTGTCCTGTATAATAGCGCATCA
TTCAGCACTTTTAAGTGTTATGGGGTCAGCCCTACGAAATTGAATGACTTGTGTTTTACCAACGTTTACG
CAGATTCTTTCGTCATACGCGGCGACGAAGTCCGACAGATTGCACCGGGGCAAACCGGAAAGATAGCAGA
CTATAATTATAAGTTGCCGGATGACTTCACCGGCTGCGTTATAGCATGGAACTCCAATAATCTCGATTCA
AAAGTCGGCGGCAACTATAATTATCTTTACCGCCTGTTTCGCAAGTCAAATCTGAAGCCCTTTGAACGTG
ACATCTCCACCGAAATTTATCAAGCTGGCAGCACCCCATGTAATGGAGTGGAAGGGTTTAACTGTTATTT
TCCCCTTCAATCATACGGATTTCAACCAACAAATGGGGTGGGCTATCAACCATATCGGGTGGTAGTCTTG
AGCTTTGAGCTGCTCCACGCACCGGCTACAGTTTGCGGACCGAAGAAAAGCACTAACCTGGTGAAGAATA
AATGTGTGAACTTCAACTTTAATGGGCTCACCGGAACAGGGGTGCTGACAGAATCAAACAAGAAATTTCT
CCCTTTTCAACAATTTGGTAGAGACATTGCCGATACCACAGATGCCGTCCGCGATCCGCAAACACTGGAA
ATCCTCGATATAACACCCTGTAGCTTCGGCGGGGTCAGCGTGATAACTCCCGGAACGAACACATCCAACC
AAGTGGCTGTCCTGTATCAAGATGTCAACTGTACCGAAGTCCCTGTGGCGATACACGCCGACCAACTGAC
ACCCACCTGGAGAGTCTACTCAACAGGTTCCAATGTCTTTCAAACTAGAGCGGGTTGTCTCATTGGCGCT
GAGCATGTCAATAATTCATACGAATGTGATATTCCTATTGGGGCAGGAATCTGTGCGTCTTATCAAACTC
AAACGAACTCACCACGGCGCGCTCGCTCAGTAGCCAGCCAGTCCATAATCGCCTATACCATGAGTCTCGG
GGCTGAGAACTCCGTGGCTTATTCAAACAATTCCATCGCAATCCCAACTAACTTTACCATTAGCGTTACC
ACGGAAATCTTGCCCGTCAGCATGACTAAGACGAGCGTAGACTGTACGATGTATATCTGTGGGGATTCCA
CCGAGTGTAGCAACCTCTTGCTTCAATACGGGTCTTTCTGTACTCAACTCAACCGAGCATTGACCGGAAT
TGCGGTCGAACAAGACAAGAATACCCAAGAGGTGTTCGCACAAGTAAAGCAAATATACAAAACGCCGCCA
ATCAAAGATTTTGGCGGGTTTAATTTTAGCCAAATACTGCCAGACCCATCTAAGCCTTCAAAACGCAGCT
TTATCGAGGATCTGCTGTTCAACAAAGTTACGTTGGCTGACGCGGGTTTCATTAAGCAGTATGGGGATTG
TTTGGGAGACATTGCGGCCCGCGACCTTATCTGTGCTCAAAAATTCAATGGGTTGACAGTTCTGCCCCCT
CTGCTCACTGATGAGATGATTGCACAGTATACATCAGCATTGTTGGCAGGAACCATTACATCCGGCTGGA
CTTTTGGCGCGGGTGCGGCCCTTCAAATACCTTTCGCTATGCAAATGGCTTACAGATTCAATGGGATTGG
TGTCACGCAAAATGTATTGTATGAAAATCAGAAGCTGATCGCTAATCAATTTAACAGCGCGATTGGCAAG
ATCCAAGATTCACTGTCAAGCACAGCGTCCGCCCTCGGCAAACTCCAAGATGTTGTGAATCAAAACGCCC
AGGCCCTGAATACCCTCGTGAAGCAACTGAGTTCTAACTTCGGCGCAATCTCCAGCGTCCTCAACGACAT
ATTGTCCAGACTTGATAAGGTGGAAGCCGAGGTGCAAATTGATCGGCTCATCACAGGCAGGCTCCAGTCA
CTCCAAACTTATGTGACACAACAGTTGATCCGGGCTGCTGAGATACGAGCAAGCGCCAACCTGGCCGCCA
CTAAAATGTCAGAGTGCGTGCTCGGGCAGTCCAAACGGGTTGACTTTTGTGGCAAGGGCTATCACTTGAT
GTCCTTCCCCCAATCCGCCCCACATGGAGTGGTCTTTCTCCACGTCACTTATGTCCCTGCTCAAGAGAAG
AACTTTACGACAGCTCCAGCAATCTGTCACGATGGCAAAGCGCACTTTCCCAGGGAAGGCGTTTTCGTCA
GTAATGGCACGCATTGGTTTGTGACCCAAAGGAATTTCTATGAACCCCAAATCATAACCACTGACAATAC
ATTTGTCTCAGGCAACTGTGATGTGGTCATTGGGATCGTGAACAACACGGTATATGATCCCCTGCAACCC
GAGTTGGATAGCTTCAAAGAGGAATTGGATAAATACTTTAAGAATCATACTTCACCCGATGTTGATCTCG
GGGACATATCAGGAATAAATGCAAGTGTCGTCAACATTCAGAAAGAGATTGATCGCCTTAATGAGGTCGC
CAAGAACTTGAATGAATCTTTGATCGACTTGCAAGAACTGGGCAAATACGAACAATATATTAAATGGCCC
TGGTACATTTGGTTGGGCTTTATCGCCGGACTTATAGCTATCGTTATGGTCACAATTATGTTGTGCTGTA
TGACTAGCTGTTGTTCCTGCTTGAAAGGATGTTGCAGTTGCGGATCTTGTTGTAAATAAAGGATCCTCTA
GAAGTTGTCTCCTCCTGCACTGACTGACTGATACAATCGATTTCTGGATCCGCAGGCCTAATCAACCTCT
GGATTACAAAATTTGTGAAAGATTGACTGGTATTCTTAACTATGTTGCTCCTTTTACGCTATGTGGATAC
GCTGCTTTAATGCCTTTGTATCATGCTATTGCTTCCCGTATGGCTTTCATTTTCTCCTCCTTGTATAAAT
CCTGGTTGCTGTCTCTTTATGAGGAGTTGTGGCCCGTTGTCAGGCAACGTGGCGTGGTGTGCACTGTGTT
TGCTGACGCAACCCCCACTGGTTGGGGCATTGCCACCACCTGTCAGCTCCTTTCCGGGACTTTCGCTTTC
CCCCTCCCTATTGCCACGGCGGAACTCATCGCCGCCTGCCTTGCCCGCTGCTGGACAGGGGCTCGGCTGT
TGGGCACTGACAATTCCGTGGTGTTGTCGGGGAAGCTGACGTCCTTTCCATGGCTGCTCGCCTGTGTTGC
CACCTGGATTCTGCGCGGGACGTCCTTCTGCTACGTCCCTTCGGCCCTCAATCCAGCGGACCTTCCTTCC
CGCGGCCTGCTGCCGGCTCTGCGGCCTCTTCCGCGTCTTCGCCTTCGCCCTCAGACGAGTCGGATCTCCC
TTTGGGCCGCCTCCCCGCCTGTCTAGCTTGACTGACTGAGATACAGCGTACCTTCAGCTCACAGACATGA
TAAGATACATTGATGAGTTTGGACAAACCACAACTAGAATGCAGTGAAAAAAATGCTTTATTTGTGAAAT
TTGTGATGCTATTGCTTTATTTGTAACCATTATAAGCTGCAATAAACAAGTTAACAACAACAATTGCATT
CATTTTATGTTTCAGGTTCAGGGGGAGGTGTGGGAGGTTTTTTAAAGCAAGTAAAACCTCTACAAATGTG
GTATTGGCCCATCTCTATCGGTATCGTAGCATAACCCCTTGGGGCCTCTAAACGGGTCTTGAGGGGTTTT
TTGTGCCCCTCGGGCCGGATTGCTATCTACCGGCATTGGCGCAGAAAAAAATGCCTGATGCGACGCTGCG
CGTCTTATACTCCCACATATGCCAGATTCAGCAACGGATACGGCTTCCCCAACTTGCCCACTTCCATACG
TGTCCTCCTTACCAGAAATTTATCCTTAAGGTCGTCAGCTATCCTGCAGGCGATCTCTCGATTTCGATCA
AGACATTCCTTTAATGGTCTTTTCTGGACACCACTAGGGGTCAGAAGTAGTTCATCAAACTTTCTTCCCT
CCCTAATCTCATTGGTTACCTTGGGCTATCGAAACTTAATTAAGCGATCTGCATCTCAATTAGTCAGCAA
CCATAGTCCCGCCCCTAACTCCGCCCATCCCGCCCCTAACTCCGCCCAGTTCCGCCCATTCTCCGCCCCA
TCGCTGACTAATTTTTTTTATTTATGCAGAGGCCGAGGCCGCCTCGGCCTCTGAGCTATTCCAGAAGTAG
TGAGGAGGCTTTTTTGGAGGCCTAGGCTTTTGCAAAGGAGGTAGCCAACATGATTGAACAAGATGGATTG
CACGCAGGTTCTCCCGCCGCTTGGGTGGAGAGGCTATTCGGCTATGACTGGGCACAACAGACAATCGGCT
GCTCTGATGCCGCCGTGTTCCGGCTGTCAGCGCAGGGGCGCCCGGTTCTTTTTGTCAAGACCGACCTGTC
CGGTGCCCTGAATGAACTCCAGGACGAGGCAGCGCGGCTATCGTGGCTGGCCACGACGGGCGTTCCTTGC
GCAGCTGTGCTCGACGTTGTCACTGAAGCGGGAAGGGACTGGCTGCTATTGGGCGAAGTGCCGGGGCAGG
ATCTCCTGTCATCTCACCTTGCTCCTGCCGAGAAAGTATCCATCATGGCTGATGCAATGCGGCGGCTGCA
TACGCTTGATCCGGCTACCTGCCCATTCGACCACCAAGCGAAACATCGCATCGAGCGAGCACGTACTCGG
ATGGAAGCCGGTCTTGTCGATCAGGATGATCTGGACGAAGAGCATCAGGGGCTCGCGCCAGCCGAACTGT
TCGCCAGGCTCAAGGCGCGGATGCCCGACGGCGAGGATCTCGTCGTGACCCACGGCGATGCCTGCTTGCC
GAATATCATGGTGGAAAATGGCCGCTTTTCTGGATTCATCGACTGTGGCCGGCTGGGTGTGGCGGACCGC
TATCAGGACATAGCGTTGGCTACCCGTGATATTGCTGAAGAGCTTGGCGGCGAATGGGCTGACCGCTTCC
TCGTGCTTTACGGTATCGCCGCTCCCGATTCGCAGCGCATCGCCTTCTATCGCCTTCTTGACGAGTTCTT
CTAGTATGTAAGCCCTGTGCCTTCTAGTTGCCAGCCATCTGTTGTTTGCCCCTCCCCCGTGCCTTCCTTG
ACCCTGGAAGGTGCCACTCCCACTGTCCTTTCCTAATAAAATGAGGAAATTGCATCGCATTGTCTGAGTA
GGTGTCATTCTATTCTGGGGGGTGGGGTGGGGCAGGACAGCAAGGGGGAGGATTGGGAAGACAATAGCAG
GCATGCTGGGGATGCGGTGGGCTCTATGGTTAATTAACCAGTCAAGTCAGCTACTTGGCGAGATCGACTT
GTCTGGGTTTCGACTACGCTCAGAATTGCGTCAGTCAAGTTCGATCTGGTCCTTGCTATTGCACCCGTTC
TCCGATTACGAGTTTCATTTAAATCATGTGAGCAAAAGGCCAGCAAAAGGCCAGGAACCGTAAAAAGGCC
GCGTTGCTGGCGTTTTTCCATAGGCTCCGCCCCCCTGACGAGCATCACAAAAATCGACGCTCAAGTCAGA
GGTGGCGAAACCCGACAGGACTATAAAGATACCAGGCGTTTCCCCCTGGAAGCTCCCTCGTGCGCTCTCC
TGTTCCGACCCTGCCGCTTACCGGATACCTGTCCGCCTTTCTCCCTTCGGGAAGCGTGGCGCTTTCTCAT
AGCTCACGCTGTAGGTATCTCAGTTCGGTGTAGGTCGTTCGCTCCAAGCTGGGCTGTGTGCACGAACCCC
CCGTTCAGCCCGACCGCTGCGCCTTATCCGGTAACTATCGTCTTGAGTCCAACCCGGTAAGACACGACTT
ATCGCCACTGGCAGCAGCCACTGGTAACAGGATTAGCAGAGCGAGGTATGTAGGCGGTGCTACAGAGTTC
TTGAAGTGGTGGCCTAACTACGGCTACACTAGAAGAACAGTATTTGGTATCTGCGCTCTGCTGAAGCCAG
TTACCTTCGGAAAAAGAGTTGGTAGCTCTTGATCCGGCAAACAAACCACCGCTGGTAGCGGTGGTTTTTT
TGTTTGCAAGCAGCAGATTACGCGCAGAAAAAAAGGATCTCAAGAAGATCCTTTGATCTTTTCTACGGGG
TCTGACGCTCAGTGGAACGAAAACTCACGTTAAGGGATTTTGGTCATGAGATTATCAAAAAGGATCTTCA
CCTAGATCCTTTTAAATTAAAAATGAAGTTTTAAATCAATCTAAAGTATATATGAGTAAACTTGGTCTGA
CAGTTACCAATGCTTAATCAGTGAGGCACCTATCTCAGCGATCTGTCTATTTCGTTCATCCATAGTTGCA
TTTAAATTTCCGAACTCTCCAAGGCCCTCGTCGGAAAATCTTCAAACCTTTCGTCCGATCCATCTTGCAG
GCTACCTCTCGAACGAACTATCGCAAGTCTCTTGGCCGGCCTTGCGCCTTGGCTATTGCTTGGCAGCGCC
TATCGCCAGGTATTACTCCAATCCCGAATATCCGAGATCGGGATCACCCGAGAGAAGTTCAACCTACATC
CTCAATCCCGATCTATCCGAGATCCGAGGAATATCGAAATCGGGGCGCGCCTGGTGTACCGAGAACGATC
CTCTCAGTGCGAGTCTCGACGATCCATATCGTTGCTTGGCAGTCAGCCAGTCGGAATCCAGCTTGGGACC
CAGGAAGTCCAATCGTCAGATATTGTACTCAAGCCTGGTCACGGCAGCGTACCGATCTGTTTAAACCTAG
ATATTGATAGTCTGATCGGTCAACGTATAATCGAGTCCTAGCTTTTGCAAACATCTATCAAGAGACAGGA
TCAGCAGGAGGCTTTCGCATGAGTATTCAACATTTCCGTGTCGCCCTTATTCCCTTTTTTGCGGCATTTT
GCCTTCCTGTTTTTGCTCACCCAGAAACGCTGGTGAAAGTAAAAGATGCTGAAGATCAGTTGGGTGCGCG
AGTGGGTTACATCGAACTGGATCTCAACAGCGGTAAGATCCTTGAGAGTTTTCGCCCCGAAGAACGCTTT
CCAATGATGAGCACTTTTAAAGTTCTGCTATGTGGCGCGGTATTATCCCGTATTGACGCCGGGCAAGAGC
AACTCGGTCGCCGCATACACTATTCTCAGAATGACTTGGTTGAGTATTCACCAGTCACAGAAAAGCATCT
TACGGATGGCATGACAGTAAGAGAATTATGCAGTGCTGCCATAACCATGAGTGATAACACTGCGGCCAAC
TTACTTCTGACAACGATTGGAGGACCGAAGGAGCTAACCGCTTTTTTGCACAACATGGGGGATCATGTAA
CTCGCCTTGATCGTTGGGAACCGGAGCTGAATGAAGCCATACCAAACGACGAGCGTGACACCACGATGCC
TGTAGCAATGGCAACAACCTTGCGTAAACTATTAACTGGCGAACTACTTACTCTAGCTTCCCGGCAACAG
TTGATAGACTGGATGGAGGCGGATAAAGTTGCAGGACCACTTCTGCGCTCGGCCCTTCCGGCTGGCTGGT
TTATTGCTGATAAATCTGGAGCCGGTGAGCGTGGGTCTCGCGGTATCATTGCAGCACTGGGGCCAGATGG
TAAGCCCTCCCGTATCGTAGTTATCTACACGACGGGGAGTCAGGCAACTATGGATGAACGAAATAGACAG
ATCGCTGAGATAGGTGCCTCACTGATTAAGCATTGGTAACCGATTCTAGGTGCATTGGCGCAGAAAAAAA
TGCCTGATGCGACGCTGCGCGTCTTATACTCCCACATATGCCAGATTCAGCAACGGATACGGCTTCCCCA
ACTTGCCCACTTCCATACGTGTCCTCCTTACCAGAAATTTATCCTTAAGATCCCGAATCGTTTAAACTCG
ACTCTGGCTCTATCGAATCTCCGTCGTTTCGAGCTTACGCGAACAGCCGTGGCGCTCATTTGCTCGTCGG
GCATCGAATCTCGTCAGCTATCGTCAGCTTACCTTTTTGGCAGCGATCGCGGCTCCCGACATCTTGGACC
ATTAGCTCCACAGGTATCTTCTTCCCTCTAGTGGTCATAACAGCAGCTTCAGCTACCTCTCAATTCAAAA
AACCCCTCAAGACCCGTTTAGAGGCCCCAAGGGGTTATGCTATCAATCGTTGCGTTACACACACAAAAAA
CCAACACACATCCATCTTCGATGGATAGCGATTTTATTATCTAACTGCTGATCGAGTGTAGCCAGATCTA
GTAATCAATTACGGGGTCATTAGTTCATAGCCCATATATGGAGTTCCGCGTTACATAACTTACGGTAAAT
GGCCCGCCTGGCTGACCGCCCAACGACCCCCGCCCATTGACGTCAATAATGACGTATGTTCCCATAGTAA
CGCCAATAGGGACTTTCCATTGACGTCAATGGGTGGAGTATTTACGGTAAACTGCCCACTTGGCAGTACA
TCAAGTGTATCATATGCCAAGTACGCCCCCTATTGACGTCAATGACGGTAAATGGCCCGCCTGGCATTAT
GCCCAGTACATGACCTTATGGGACTTTCCTACTTGGCAGTACATCTACGTATTAGTCATCGCTATTACCA
TGCTGATGCGGTTTTGGCAGTACATCAATGGGCGTGGATAGCGGTTTGACTCACGGGGATTTCCAAGTCT
CCACCCCATTGACGTCAATGGGAGTTTGTTTTGGCACCAAAATCAACGGGACTTTCCAAAATGTCGTAAC
AACTCCGCCCCATTGACGCAAATGGGCGGTAGGCGTGTACGGTGGGAGGTCTATATAAGCAGAGCTGGTT
TAGTGAACCGTCAGATCGCCTGGAGACGCCATCCACGCTGTTTTGACCTCCATAGAAGACACCGGGACCG
ATCCAGCCTCCCCTCGAAGCTTACATGTGGTACCGAGCTCGGATCCTGAGAACTTCAGGGTGAGTCTATG
GGACCCTTGATGTTTTCTTTCCCCTTCTTTTCTATGGTTAAGTTCATGTCATAGGAAGGGGAGAAGTAAC
AGGGTACACATATTGACCAAATCAGGGTAATTTTGCATTTGTAATTTTAAAAAATGCTTTCTTCTTTTAA
TATACTTTTTTGTTTATCTTATTTCTAATACTTTCCCTAATCTCTTTCTTTCAGGGCAATAATGATACAA
TGTATCATGCCTCTTTGCACCATTCTAAAGAATAACAGTGATAATTTCTGGGTTAAGGCAATAGCAATAT
TTCTGCATATAAATATTTCTGCATATAAATTGTAACTGATGTAAGAGGTTTCATATTGCTAATAGCAGCT
ACAATCCAGCTACCATTCTGCTTTTATTTTATGGTTGGGATAAGGCTGGATTATTCTGAGTCCAAGCTAG
GCCCTTTTGCTAATCATGTTCATACCTCTTATCTTCCTCCCACAGCTCCTGGGCAACGTGCTGGTCTGTG
TGCTGGCCCATCACTTTGGCAAAGGCGGCCGC
Features (pLannotate 1.2.2; 21 found; start..end, strand, type, name):
      2..3766    +  CDS            S: SPIKE_SARS2 - Experimental evidence at protein level: Swiss-Prot protein existence level 1. [Spike glycoprotein]: May down-regulate host tetherin (BST2) by lysosomal degradation, thereby counteracting its antiviral activity. From Severe acute respiratory syndrome coronavirus 2 (2019-nCoV) (SARS-CoV-2).
   3840..4428    +  misc_feature   WPRE: woodchuck hepatitis virus posttranscriptional regulatory element
   4481..4602    -  polyA_signal   SV40 poly(A) signal: SV40 polyadenylation signal
   4625..4694    -  CDS            large T antigen (fragment): large T antigen from SV40 (simian virus 40)
   4717..4763    +  terminator     T7 terminator: transcription terminator for bacteriophage T7 RNA polymerase
   4793..4929    +  terminator     rrnG terminator: transcription terminator from the E. coli ribosomal RNA rrnG operon (Albrechtsen et al., 1991)
   4974..5045    +  misc_feature   3' β-globin insulator: insulator downstream of the human β-globin locus (Farrell et al., 2002)
   5090..5286    +  promoter       SV40 promoter: SV40 early promoter
   5300..6091    +  CDS            neo: KKA2_KLEPN - Also known as kan, nptII. Experimental evidence at protein level: Swiss-Prot protein existence level 1. Resistance to kanamycin, neomycin, paromomycin, ribostamycin, butirosin and gentamicin B. From Klebsiella pneumoniae.
   6105..6329    +  polyA_signal   bGH poly(A) signal: bovine growth hormone polyadenylation signal
   6525..7113    -  rep_origin     ori: high-copy-number ColE1/pMB1/pBR322/pUC origin of replication
   7285..7349    -  CDS            bla(M) (fragment): β-lactamase lacking the signal sequence; bla(M); allows cytosolic expression of β-lactamase
   7859..8719    +  CDS            AmpR: β-lactamase; bla; confers resistance to ampicillin, carbenicillin, and related antibiotics
   8732..8868    +  terminator     rrnG terminator: transcription terminator from the E. coli ribosomal RNA rrnG operon (Albrechtsen et al., 1991)
   9020..9091    +  misc_feature   5' β-globin insulator: insulator upstream of the human β-globin locus (Farrell et al., 2002)
   9096..9142    -  terminator     T7 terminator: transcription terminator for bacteriophage T7 RNA polymerase
   9160..9208    -  polyA_signal   poly(A) signal: synthetic polyadenylation signal
   9289..9592    +  enhancer       CMV enhancer: human cytomegalovirus immediate early enhancer
   9665..9682    -  promoter       CMV promoter (fragment): human cytomegalovirus (CMV) immediate early promoter
   9745..9796    +  promoter       CMVd2 promoter: truncated human cytomegalovirus (CMV) immediate early promoter that yields moderately reduced expression relative to the full-length promoter
   9930..10405   +  intron         β-globin intron: internally truncated intron from human β-globin
