[The description below was written by a language model from this plasmid's Addgene catalogue record and pLannotate feature annotations shown in this document.]
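Description:
pTwist-SARS-CoV-2 Spike-deltaC18 H245N (AAT) is a 10,462-nt mammalian expression plasmid built on the Twist pTwist-CMV-BetaGlobin-WPRE-Neo backbone. It is propagated in E. coli as a high-copy plasmid through a ColE1/pUC-type origin with ampicillin selection (AmpR, β-lactamase). A separate SV40 early promoter–neo–bGH poly(A) cassette would allow G418/neomycin selection in mammalian cells.

The payload is the SARS-CoV-2 spike glycoprotein open reading frame carrying the H245N substitution. The "AAT" in the name presumably denotes the asparagine codon used, though the record does not explain it. The name also indicates a deltaC18 form, meaning deletion of the last 18 residues of the cytoplasmic tail. This truncation is commonly used to improve spike incorporation into pseudotyped particles, and the annotated coding region length is consistent with a slightly shortened spike.

The catalogue lists the promoter as CAG. The feature table instead shows a CMV enhancer, CMV promoter elements and a truncated human β-globin intron immediately upstream of the insert, which matches the backbone name, so the two sources disagree on promoter identity. Downstream, a WPRE enhances transcript stability and expression and is followed by an SV40 polyadenylation signal. β-globin insulator elements and bacterial and T7 terminators flank the expression unit, which should help isolate it from neighbouring transcription.

The stated purpose is production of pseudovirus bearing the H245N spike. The plasmid supplies only the envelope protein, so it would be co-transfected with separate packaging and reporter genome plasmids. The associated work examines how spike evolution affects escape from mRNA vaccine-induced antibody responses, for which single-mutation pseudoviruses of this kind serve in neutralization assays.
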