Addgene plasmid #212551: pTwist-SARS-CoV-2 Spike-deltaC18 H245N (AAT)
Purpose: Encodes SARS-CoV-2 spike H245N for pseudovirus production
Depositing lab: Alejandro Balazs. Depositing organization: Massachusetts General Hospital. Publication: Ongoing evolution of SARS-CoV-2 drives escape from mRNA vaccine-induced humoral immunity. Roederer AL, Cao Y, Denis KS, Sheehan ML, Li CJ, Lam EC, Gregory DJ, Poznansky MC, Iafrate AJ, Canaday DH, Gravenstein S, Garcia-Beltran WF, Balazs AB. medRxiv [Preprint]. 2024 Mar 7:2024.03.05.24303815. doi: 10.1101/2024.03.05.24303815. PubMed 38496628.
Backbone
  Vector backbone: pTwist-CMV-BetaGlobin-WPRE-Neo
  Backbone manufacturer: Twist
  Vector type: Mammalian Expression
Growth in bacteria
  Bacterial resistance: Ampicillin, 100 μg/mL
  Growth temperature: 37°C
  Growth strain: DH5alpha
  Copy number: High Copy
Gene/Insert
  Gene/Insert name: SARS-CoV-2 Spike H245N
  Species: Severe acute respiratory syndrome coronavirus 2
  Mutation: H245N
  Entrez Gene: S (a.k.a. GU280_gp02, spike glycoprotein)
  Promoter: CAG
  Cloning method: Ligation Independent Cloning
Terms and licenses: Academic/Nonprofit Terms; Industry Terms: Not Available to Industry
Depositor comments: Please visit https://www.medrxiv.org/content/10.1101/2024.03.05.24303815v1 for medRxiv preprint.
How to cite: pTwist-SARS-CoV-2 Spike-deltaC18 H245N (AAT) was a gift from Alejandro Balazs (Addgene plasmid # 212551 ; http://n2t.net/addgene:212551 ; RRID:Addgene_212551)
